Addgene plasmid #31520: MDH1-miR-221SM-PGK-GFP-Blast
Depositing lab: Chang-Zheng Chen. Depositing organization: Stanford University. Publication: MicroRNA programs in normal and aberrant stem and progenitor cells. Arnold CP, Tan R, Zhou B, Yue SB, Schaffert S, Biggs JR, Doyonnas R, Lo MC, Perry JM, Renault VM, Sacco A, Somervaille T, Viatour P, Brunet A, Cleary ML, Li L, Sage J, Zhang DE, Blau HM, Chen C, Chen CZ. Genome Res. 2011 May . 21(5):798-810. 10.1101/gr.111385.110 PubMed 21451113.
Backbone
  Vector backbone: MSCV
  Vector type: Mammalian Expression, Retroviral
Growth in bacteria
  Bacterial resistance: Ampicillin, 100 μg/mL
  Growth temperature: 37°C
  Growth strain: DH5alpha
  Copy number: Unknown
Gene/Insert
  Gene/Insert name: miR-221 (alt name: miR221)
  Species: M. musculus (mouse)
  Mutation: seed mutant control
  Entrez Gene: Mir221 (a.k.a. Mirn, Mirn221, mir-221, mmu-mir-2, mmu-mir-221)
  Tag / fusion protein: GFP
  Cloning method: Restriction Enzyme
  Sequencing primers: 5′ H1
Terms and licenses: Academic/Nonprofit Terms; Industry Terms: Not Available to Industry
How to cite: MDH1-miR-221SM-PGK-GFP-Blast was a gift from Chang-Zheng Chen (Addgene plasmid # 31520 ; http://n2t.net/addgene:31520 ; RRID:Addgene_31520)
