[The description below was written by a language model from this plasmid's Addgene catalogue record.]
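Description:
MDH1-miR-221SM-PGK-GFP-Blast is an MSCV-based retroviral vector for delivering a microRNA expression cassette into mammalian cells. It is propagated in E. coli under ampicillin selection; the record lists the copy number as unknown and provides no feature table, so the origin of replication and the exact arrangement of elements cannot be confirmed. As a murine stem cell virus derivative, the plasmid would be expected to carry retroviral long terminal repeats and a packaging signal, which allow the region between the LTRs to be packaged into viral particles in a suitable packaging cell line and then stably integrated into the genome of transduced cells.

The insert is mouse miR-221 (Mir221) carrying a seed mutation, described in the record as a seed mutant control. Because target recognition by a microRNA depends heavily on its seed region, such a mutant is intended to abolish normal target pairing and so serves as a negative control alongside a wild-type miR-221 construct. The promoter driving the microRNA is not explicitly stated, but the "MDH1" name and the use of an H1 sequencing primer suggest an H1 RNA polymerase III promoter. The name also indicates a PGK promoter driving GFP, which the record lists as the tag or fusion protein and which would mark transduced cells, while "Blast" suggests a blasticidin resistance function for selection in mammalian cells; how GFP and this marker are linked is not specified. The associated publication concerns microRNA programs in normal and aberrant stem and progenitor cells, consistent with use of this vector as a control in microRNA overexpression studies in such populations.
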