>Addgene plasmid #31520 | MDH1-miR-221SM-PGK-GFP-Blast | depositor partial sequence | sequence record 14440 | Author sequence
TCTTTGGATTTGGGAATCTTATAAGTTCTGTATGAGACCACTCGAGAGCATGATGAATGACCACCAATCG
AATTATTTGAGGAAATTTCACCTATTGGTAAGTCACAGGAATTGTGACTTCCATTTTCTTTTCTTATGGT
AAATAAGACACATACCAACTTTGACATGTTAATCTGTATGGATAATTTGCAGGCTGAACATCCAGGTCTG
GGGCATGAACCTGGCATACAAACATCATTTGTGTGTTTGTTAGGCAACACGATGTTTGTCTGCTGGGTTT
CAGGCTACCTGGAATCATTTCTTCATTGGCGAATTCTTGCCAAACCTACAGGTGGGGTCTTTCATTCCCC
CCTTTTTCTGGAGACTAAATAAAATCTTTTATTTTATCGATAAGCTTGGCTGCAGGTCGACGCGGCCGCA
ATTCTTAATTAAGTTAACTCATTAATTTCGGGTATATTTGAGTGGAATGAGTTCTTCAATCGTAGTTTTG
ACTAACTTGCCATTCATTTCTATTAACACAAAACAATCTGGTGCATAGTCTGAAATCAACTCCCTACACA
TACCACAAGGACTTACCACTCGAATACTTCTATCTACTTCGTCAGAATAAGGGTGTCTAACAGCTACAAT
CGTGTCAAAATCCTTTTGTCCATTCGAAACTGCACTACCAATCGCAATGGCTTCTGCACAAACAGTTACT
CGTCCTATATACGCTTCAATATGTACTGCCGAAATGATTTCTCCTGTTTTCGTACGAATTGCCGCTCCCA
CATGATGTTTATTATCCTCATAAAGCATTGTAATCTTCTCTGTCGCTACTTCTACTAATTCTAGATCCTG
TTGAGAAATGTTAAATGTTTTCATGGTATTATCATCGTGTTTTTCAAAGGAAAACCACGTCCCCGTGGTT
CGGGGGGCCTANACGTTTTTTAACCTCGACTAAACACATGTAAAGCATGTGCACCGANNCCCCAGATCAN
ATCCCATANANGGGGNACCTTCTGGGNATCTTCAGCCCCTT
