>Addgene plasmid #31520 | MDH1-miR-221SM-PGK-GFP-Blast | addgene partial sequence | sequence record 36491 | EGFP-C 5'-CATGGTCCTGCTGGAGTTCGTG-3'
GNANTCTGGAGGAGAGCTGTCAGTAATGAGGATCACCGGGCAATTGAAGATCTAGTCGACCAATTCCGGT
TATTTTCCACCATATTGCCGTCTTTTGGCAATGTGAGGGCCCGGAAACCTGGCCCTGTCTTCTTGACGAG
CATTCCTAGGGGTCTTTCCCCTCTCGCCAAAGGAATGCAAGGTCTGTTGAATGTCGTGAAGGAAGCAGTT
CCTCTGGAAGCTTCTTGAAGACAAACAACGTCTGTAGCGACCCTTTGCAGGCAGCGGAACCCCCCACCTG
GCGACAGGTGCCTCTGCGGCCAAAAGCCACGTGTATAAGATACACCTGCAAAGGCGGCACAACCCCAGTG
CCACGTTGTGAGTTGGATAGTTGTGGAAAGAGTCAAATGGCTCTCCTCAAGCGTATTCAACAAGGGGCTG
AAGGATGCCCAGAAGGTACCCCATTGTATGGGATCTGATCTGGGGCCTCGGTGCACATGCTTTACATGTG
TTTAGTCGAGGTTAAAAAACGTCTAGGCCCCCCGAACCACGGGGACGTGGTTTTCCTTTGAAAAACACGA
TGATAATACCATGAAAACATTTAACATTTCTCAACAGGATCTAGAATTAGTAGAAGTAGCGACAGAGAAG
ATTACAATGCTTTATGAGGATAATAAACATCATGTGGGAGCGGCAATTCGTACGAAAACAGGAGAAATCA
TTTCGGCAGTACATATTGAAGCGTATATAGGACGAGTAACTGTTTGTGCAGAAGCCATTGCGATTGGTAG
TGCAGTTTCGAATGGACAAAAGGATTTTGACACGATTGTAGCTGTTAGACACCCTTATTCTGACGAAGTA
GATAGAAGTATTCGAGTGGTAAGTCCTTGTGGTATGTGTAGGGAGTTTGATTTCAGACTATGCACCAGAT
TGTTTTGTAAA
