>Addgene plasmid #31520 | MDH1-miR-221SM-PGK-GFP-Blast | addgene partial sequence | sequence record 37999 | H1 5'-tcgctatgtgttctgggaaa-3'
AGTTCTGTATGAGACCACTCGAGAGCATGATGAATGACCACCAATCGAATTATTTGAGGAAATTTCACCT
ATTGGTAAGTCACAGGAATTGTGACTTCCATTTTCTTTTCTTATGGTAAATAAGACACATACCAACTTTG
ACATGTTAATCTGTATGGATAATTTGCAGGCTGAACATCCAGGTCTGGGGCATGAACCTGGCATACAAAC
ATCATTTGTGTGTTTGTTAGGCAACACGATGTTTGTCTGCTGGGTTTCAGGCTACCTGGAATCATTTCTT
CATTGGCGAATTCTTGCCAAACCTACAGGTGGGGTCTTTCATTCCCCCCTTTTTCTGGAGACTAAATAAA
ATCTTTTATTTTATCGATAAGCTTGGCTGCAGGTCGACGCGGCCGCAATTCTTAATTAAGTTAACTCATT
AATTTCGGGTATATTTGAGTGGAATGAGTTCTTCAATCGTAGTTTTGACTAACTTGCCATTCATTTCTAT
TAACACAAAACAATCTGGTGCATAGTCTGAAATCAACTCCCTACACATACCACAAGGACTTACCACTCGA
ATACTTCTATCTACTTCGTCAGAATAAGGGTGTCTAACAGCTACAATCGTGTCAAAATCCTTTTGTCCAT
TCGAAACTGCACTACCAATCGCAATGGCTTCTGCACAAACAGTTACTCGTCCTATATACGCTTCAATATG
TACTGCCGAAATGATTTCTCCTGTTTTCGTACGAATTGCCGCTCCCACATGATGTTTATTATCCTCATAA
AGCATTGTAATCTTCTCTGTCGCTACTTCTACTAATTCTAGATCCTGTTGAGAAATGTTAAATGTTTTCA
TGGTATTATCATCGTGTTT
